Addgene plasmid #245023: mApple Rab27a iso-1 T23N
Purpose: human Rab27a T23N mutant
Depositing lab: Thomas Martin. Depositing organization: University of Wisconsin, Madison.
Backbone
  Vector backbone: C1
  Vector type: Mammalian Expression
Growth in bacteria
  Bacterial resistance: Kanamycin, 50 μg/mL
  Growth temperature: 37°C
  Growth strain: DH5alpha
  Copy number: High Copy
Gene/Insert
  Gene/Insert name: Rab27a
  Species: H. sapiens (human)
  Entrez Gene: RAB27A (a.k.a. GS2, HsT18676, RAB27, RAM)
  Tag / fusion protein: mApple (N terminal on insert)
  Cloning method: Restriction Enzyme; 5′ cloning site Unknown (unknown if destroyed)
Terms and licenses: Academic/Nonprofit Terms; Industry Terms: Not Available to Industry
How to cite: mApple Rab27a iso-1 T23N was a gift from Thomas Martin (Addgene plasmid # 245023 ; http://n2t.net/addgene:245023 ; RRID:Addgene_245023)
