[The description below was written by a language model from this plasmid's Addgene catalogue record and pLannotate feature annotations shown in this document.]
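Description:
mApple Rab27a iso-1 T23N is a 5,349 nt mammalian expression plasmid built on a C1-type fluorescent protein fusion backbone. It encodes human RAB27A (isoform 1, per the name) carrying the T23N substitution, fused at its N terminus to the red fluorescent protein mApple. Expression is driven by the human cytomegalovirus immediate early enhancer and promoter. The mApple coding sequence is followed by a short remnant of the multiple cloning site that acts as a linker, then the RAB27A open reading frame, and the transcript ends at an SV40 polyadenylation signal. The insert was introduced by restriction cloning, but the sites used are not recorded.

The plasmid is propagated in E. coli at high copy through a ColE1/pUC-type origin and also carries an f1 phage origin. A single Tn5 aminoglycoside phosphotransferase gene (NeoR/KanR) provides selection in both hosts. A bacterial bla-type promoter drives it for kanamycin resistance in bacteria, while the adjacent SV40 enhancer/early promoter and an HSV TK polyadenylation signal allow G418 selection of transfected mammalian cells. The short annotated fragments of ble, bGH poly(A) and SV40 large T antigen look like backbone remnants rather than functional parts.

RAB27A is a small GTPase that cycles between GTP- and GDP-bound states and regulates late endocytic trafficking, secretion and granule exocytosis. The record lists the purpose only as the T23N mutant. In Rab GTPases, substitutions at this conserved position are generally used as GDP-locked, dominant-negative forms. The construct is therefore suited to imaging the localisation of inactive Rab27a in live cells and to perturbing Rab27a-dependent trafficking or exocytosis.
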