Features (pLannotate 1.2.2; 16 found; start..end, strand, type, name):
      1..304     +  enhancer       CMV enhancer: human cytomegalovirus immediate early enhancer
    305..508     +  promoter       CMV promoter: human cytomegalovirus (CMV) immediate early promoter
    553..1260    +  CDS            mApple: mApple is a basic (constitutively fluorescent) red fluorescent protein published in 2008, derived from Discosoma sp.. It is reported to be a rapidly-maturing monomer with high acid sensitivity.
   1261..1279    +  misc_feature   MCS (fragment): multiple cloning site
   1282..1944    +  CDS            RAB27A: RB27A_HUMAN - Also known as RAB27. Experimental evidence at protein level: Swiss-Prot protein existence level 1. Small GTPase which cycles between active GTP-bound and inactive GDP-bound states. In its active state, binds to a variety of effector proteins to regulate homeostasis of late endocytic pathway, including endosomal positioning, maturation and secretion (PubMed:30771381). Plays a role in cytotoxic granule exocytosis in lymphocytes. Required for both granule maturation and granule docking and priming at the immunologic synapse. From Homo sapiens (Human).
   1970..2054    +  CDS            large T antigen (fragment): large T antigen from SV40 (simian virus 40)
   2077..2198    +  polyA_signal   SV40 poly(A) signal: SV40 polyadenylation signal
   2232..2660    -  rep_origin     f1 ori (sequence partly withheld): f1 bacteriophage origin of replication; arrow indicates direction of (+) strand synthesis
   2687..2791    +  promoter       AmpR promoter: bla
   2793..3150    +  promoter       SV40 promoter: SV40 enhancer and early promoter
   3185..3979    +  CDS            NeoR/KanR: aminoglycoside phosphotransferase from Tn5; aph(3')-II (or nptII); confers resistance to neomycin, kanamycin, and G418 (Geneticin®)
   4000..4152    +  CDS            ble (fragment): BLE_KLEPN - Experimental evidence at protein level: Swiss-Prot protein existence level 1. Binding protein with a strong affinity to the bleomycin family of antibiotics. Binds to CL990; an antimitotic-antibiotic compound. From Klebsiella pneumoniae.
   4211..4258    +  polyA_signal   HSV TK poly(A) signal: herpes simplex virus thymidine kinase polyadenylation signal (Cole and Stacy, 1985)
   4349..4365    -  polyA_signal   bGH poly(A) signal (fragment): bovine growth hormone polyadenylation signal
   4587..5175    +  rep_origin     ori: high-copy-number ColE1/pMB1/pBR322/pUC origin of replication
   5290..5349    +  enhancer       CMV enhancer (fragment): human cytomegalovirus immediate early enhancer
>Addgene plasmid #245023 | mApple Rab27a iso-1 T23N | addgene full sequence | sequence record 487501 | Addgene NGS Result
CGTTACATAACTTACGGTAAATGGCCCGCCTGGCTGACCGCCCAACGACCCCCGCCCATTGACGTCAATA
ATGACGTATGTTCCCATAGTAACGCCAATAGGGACTTTCCATTGACGTCAATGGGTGGAGTATTTACGGT
AAACTGCCCACTTGGCAGTACATCAAGTGTATCATATGCCAAGTACGCCCCCTATTGACGTCAATGACGG
TAAATGGCCCGCCTGGCATTATGCCCAGTACATGACCTTATGGGACTTTCCTACTTGGCAGTACATCTAC
GTATTAGTCATCGCTATTACCATGGTGATGCGGTTTTGGCAGTACATCAATGGGCGTGGATAGCGGTTTG
ACTCACGGGGATTTCCAAGTCTCCACCCCATTGACGTCAATGGGAGTTTGTTTTGGCACCAAAATCAACG
GGACTTTCCAAAATGTCGTAACAACTCCGCCCCATTGACGCAAATGGGCGGTAGGCGTGTACGGTGGGAG
GTCTATATAAGCAGAGCTGGTTTAGTGAACCGTCAGATCCGCTAGCGCTACCGGTCGCCACCATGGTGAG
CAAGGGCGAGGAGAATAACATGGCCATCATCAAGGAGTTCATGCGCTTCAAGGTGCACATGGAGGGCTCC
GTGAACGGCCACGAGTTCGAGATCGAGGGCGAGGGCGAGGGCCGCCCCTACGAGGCCTTTCAGACCGCTA
AGCTGAAGGTGACCAAGGGTGGCCCCCTGCCCTTCGCCTGGGACATCCTGTCCCCTCAGTTCATGTACGG
CTCCAAGGTCTACATTAAGCACCCAGCCGACATCCCCGACTACTTCAAGCTGTCCTTCCCCGAGGGCTTC
AGGTGGGAGCGCGTGATGAACTTCGAGGACGGCGGCATTATTCACGTTAACCAGGACTCCTCCCTGCAGG
ACGGCGTGTTCATCTACAAGGTGAAGCTGCGCGGCACCAACTTCCCCTCCGACGGCCCCGTAATGCAGAA
GAAGACCATGGGCTGGGAGGCCTCCGAGGAGCGGATGTACCCCGAGGACGGCGCCCTGAAGAGCGAGATC
AAGAAGAGGCTGAAGCTGAAGGACGGCGGCCACTACGCCGCCGAGGTCAAGACCACCTACAAGGCCAAGA
AGCCCGTGCAGCTGCCCGGCGCCTACATCGTCGACATCAAGTTGGACATCGTGTCCCACAACGAGGACTA
CACCATCGTGGAACAGTACGAACGCGCCGAGGGCCGCCACTCCACCGGCGGCATGGACGAGCTGTACAAG
TCCGGACTCAGATCTCGAGGCATGTCTGATGGAGATTATGATTACCTCATCAAGTTTTTAGCTTTGGGAG
ACTCTGGTGTAGGGAAGAACAGTGTACTTTACCAATATACAGATGGTAAATTTAACTCCAAATTTATCAC
AACAGTGGGCATTGATTTCAGGGAAAAAAGAGTGGTGTACAGAGCCAGTGGGCCGGATGGAGCCACTGGC
AGAGGCCAGAGAATCCACCTGCAGTTATGGGACACAGCAGGGCAGGAGAGGTTTCGTAGCTTAACGACAG
CGTTCTTCAGAGATGCTATGGGTTTTCTTCTACTTTTTGATCTGACAAATGAGCAAAGTTTCCTCAATGT
CAGAAACTGGATAAGCCAGCTACAGATGCATGCATATTGTGAAAACCCAGATATAGTGCTGTGTGGAAAC
AAGAGTGATCTGGAGGACCAGAGAGTAGTGAAAGAGGAGGAAGCCATAGCACTCGCAGAGAAATATGGAA
TCCCCTACTTTGAAACTAGTGCTGCCAATGGGACAAACATAAGCCAAGCAATTGAGATGCTTCTGGACCT
GATAATGAAGCGAATGGAACGGTGTGTGGACAAGTCCTGGATTCCTGAAGGAGTGGTGCGATCAAATGGT
CATGCCTCTACGGATCAGTTAAGTGAAGAAAAGGAGAAAGGGGCATGTGGCTGTTAAGGATCCACCGGAT
CTAGATAACTGATCATAATCAGCCATACCACATTTGTAGAGGTTTTACTTGCTTTAAAAAACCTCCCACA
CCTCCCCCTGAACCTGAAACATAAAATGAATGCAATTGTTGTTGTTAACTTGTTTATTGCAGCTTATAAT
GGTTACAAATAAAGCAATAGCATCACAAATTTCACAAATAAAGCATTTTTTTCACTGCATTCTAGTTGTG
GTTTGTCCAAACTCATCAATGTATCTTAACGCGTAAATTGTAAGCGTTAATATTTTGTTAAAATTCGCGT
TAAATTTTTGTTAAATCAGCTCATTTTTTAACCAATAGGCCGAAATCGGCAAAATCCCTTATAAATCAAA
AGAATAGACCGAGATAGGGT
[37 nt withheld, positions 2331-2367]
AAAGAACGTGGACTCCAACGTCAAAGG
[49 nt withheld, positions 2395-2443]
T
[91 nt withheld, positions 2445-2535]
G
[124 nt withheld, positions 2537-2660]
CAGGTGGCACTTTTCGGGGAAATGTGCGCGGAACCCCTATTTGTTTATTTTTCTAAATACATTCAAATAT
GTATCCGCTCATGAGACAATAACCCTGATAAATGCTTCAATAATATTGAAAAAGGAAGAGTCCTGAGGCG
GAAAGAACCAGCTGTGGAATGTGTGTCAGTTAGGGTGTGGAAAGTCCCCAGGCTCCCCAGCAGGCAGAAG
TATGCAAAGCATGCATCTCAATTAGTCAGCAACCAGGTGTGGAAAGTCCCCAGGCTCCCCAGCAGGCAGA
AGTATGCAAAGCATGCATCTCAATTAGTCAGCAACCATAGTCCCGCCCCTAACTCCGCCCATCCCGCCCC
TAACTCCGCCCAGTTCCGCCCATTCTCCGCCCCATGGCTGACTAATTTTTTTTATTTATGCAGAGGCCGA
GGCCGCCTCGGCCTCTGAGCTATTCCAGAAGTAGTGAGGAGGCTTTTTTGGAGGCCTAGGCTTTTGCAAA
GATCGATCAAGAGACAGGATGAGGATCGTTTCGCATGATTGAACAAGATGGATTGCACGCAGGTTCTCCG
GCCGCTTGGGTGGAGAGGCTATTCGGCTATGACTGGGCACAACAGACAATCGGCTGCTCTGATGCCGCCG
TGTTCCGGCTGTCAGCGCAGGGGCGCCCGGTTCTTTTTGTCAAGACCGACCTGTCCGGTGCCCTGAATGA
ACTGCAAGACGAGGCAGCGCGGCTATCGTGGCTGGCCACGACGGGCGTTCCTTGCGCAGCTGTGCTCGAC
GTTGTCACTGAAGCGGGAAGGGACTGGCTGCTATTGGGCGAAGTGCCGGGGCAGGATCTCCTGTCATCTC
ACCTTGCTCCTGCCGAGAAAGTATCCATCATGGCTGATGCAATGCGGCGGCTGCATACGCTTGATCCGGC
TACCTGCCCATTCGACCACCAAGCGAAACATCGCATCGAGCGAGCACGTACTCGGATGGAAGCCGGTCTT
GTCGATCAGGATGATCTGGACGAAGAGCATCAGGGGCTCGCGCCAGCCGAACTGTTCGCCAGGCTCAAGG
CGAGCATGCCCGACGGCGAGGATCTCGTCGTGACCCATGGCGATGCCTGCTTGCCGAATATCATGGTGGA
AAATGGCCGCTTTTCTGGATTCATCGACTGTGGCCGGCTGGGTGTGGCGGACCGCTATCAGGACATAGCG
TTGGCTACCCGTGATATTGCTGAAGAGCTTGGCGGCGAATGGGCTGACCGCTTCCTCGTGCTTTACGGTA
TCGCCGCTCCCGATTCGCAGCGCATCGCCTTCTATCGCCTTCTTGACGAGTTCTTCTGAGCGGGACTCTG
GGGTTCGAAATGACCGACCAAGCGACGCCCAACCTGCCATCACGAGATTTCGATTCCACCGCCGCCTTCT
ATGAAAGGTTGGGCTTCGGAATCGTTTTCCGGGACGCCGGCTGGATGATCCTCCAGCGCGGGGATCTCAT
GCTGGAGTTCTTCGCCCACCCTAGGGGGAGGCTAACTGAAACACGGAAGGAGACAATACCGGAAGGAACC
CGCGCTATGACGGCAATAAAAAGACAGAATAAAACGCACGGTGTTGGGTCGTTTGTTCATAAACGCGGGG
TTCGGTCCCAGGGCTGGCACTCTGTCGATACCCCACCGAGACCCCATTGGGGCCAATACGCCCGCGTTTC
TTCCTTTTCCCCACCCCACCCCCCAAGTTCGGGTGAAGGCCCAGGGCTCGCAGCCAACGTCGGGGCGGCA
GGCCCTGCCATAGCCTCAGGTTACTCATATATACTTTAGATTGATTTAAAACTTCATTTTTAATTTAAAA
GGATCTAGGTGAAGATCCTTTTTGATAATCTCATGACCAAAATCCCTTAACGTGAGTTTTCGTTCCACTG
AGCGTCAGACCCCGTAGAAAAGATCAAAGGATCTTCTTGAGATCCTTTTTTTCTGCGCGTAATCTGCTGC
TTGCAAACAAAAAAACCACCGCTACCAGCGGTGGTTTGTTTGCCGGATCAAGAGCTACCAACTCTTTTTC
CGAAGGTAACTGGCTTCAGCAGAGCGCAGATACCAAATACTGTTCTTCTAGTGTAGCCGTAGTTAGGCCA
CCACTTCAAGAACTCTGTAGCACCGCCTACATACCTCGCTCTGCTAATCCTGTTACCAGTGGCTGCTGCC
AGTGGCGATAAGTCGTGTCTTACCGGGTTGGACTCAAGACGATAGTTACCGGATAAGGCGCAGCGGTCGG
GCTGAACGGGGGGTTCGTGCACACAGCCCAGCTTGGAGCGAACGACCTACACCGAACTGAGATACCTACA
GCGTGAGCTATGAGAAAGCGCCACGCTTCCCGAAGGGAGAAAGGCGGACAGGTATCCGGTAAGCGGCAGG
GTCGGAACAGGAGAGCGCACGAGGGAGCTTCCAGGGGGAAACGCCTGGTATCTTTATAGTCCTGTCGGGT
TTCGCCACCTCTGACTTGAGCGTCGATTTTTGTGATGCTCGTCAGGGGGGCGGAGCCTATGGAAAAACGC
CAGCAACGCGGCCTTTTTACGGTTCCTGGCCTTTTGCTGGCCTTTTGCTCACATGTTCTTTCCTGCGTTA
TCCCCTGATTCTGTGGATAACCGTATTACCGCCATGCATTAGTTATTAATAGTAATCAATTACGGGGTCA
TTAGTTCATAGCCCATATATGGAGTTCCG
